Addgene plasmid #140637: pBWB419
Purpose: RSF1010-Cas9-pcaHG gRNA. Vector with constitutive Cas9 with gRNA targeting pcaHG locus.
Depositing lab: Keith Tyo. Depositing organization: Northwestern University. Publication: Development of a genetic toolset for the highly engineerable and metabolically versatile Acinetobacter baylyi ADP1. Biggs BW, Bedore SR, Arvay E, Huang S, Subramanian H, McIntyre EA, Duscent-Maitland CV, Neidle EL, Tyo KEJ. Nucleic Acids Res. 2020 Apr 4. pii: 5815822. doi: 10.1093/nar/gkaa167. PubMed 32246719.
Backbone
  Vector backbone: CRISPRi-ME (Jeffrey Barrick Laboratory)
  Vector type: Bacterial Expression
Growth in bacteria
  Bacterial resistance: Spectinomycin, 50 μg/mL
  Growth temperature: 30°C
  Growth strain: DH5alpha
  Growth instructions: Can be grown at 30 or 37 C. 30 C used for referenced study in ADP1, del_pcaHG::kanR-lacI-Trc-mCherry.
  Copy number: Unknown
Gene/Insert
  Gene/Insert name: Cas9
  Insert size (bp): 4107
Resource information
  A portion of this plasmid was derived from a plasmid made by: Received from Jeffrey Barrick laboratory at UT Austin.
Terms and licenses: Academic/Nonprofit Terms; Industry Terms: Not Available to Industry
Depositor comments: Derivative of CRISPRi-ME from Peng et al., "Synthetic Genome Defenses against Selfish DNA Elements Stabilize Engineered Bacteria against Evolutionary Failure", ACS Synthetic Biology, 2019. Vector was modified to take the dCas9 to Cas9 and gRNA was substituted to no longer target the insertion sequences, but instead the pcaHG genes in ADP1.
How to cite: pBWB419 was a gift from Keith Tyo (Addgene plasmid # 140637 ; http://n2t.net/addgene:140637 ; RRID:Addgene_140637)
