[The description below was written by a language model from this plasmid's Addgene catalogue record and pLannotate feature annotations shown in this document.]
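Description:
pBWB419 is a broad-host-range bacterial expression plasmid of about 12 kb that delivers an active Streptococcus pyogenes Cas9 together with a guide RNA directed at the pcaHG locus of Acinetobacter baylyi ADP1. It derives from the CRISPRi-ME vector. The depositors converted that plasmid's dCas9 back to nuclease-competent Cas9 and replaced the original guide, which targeted insertion sequences, with one against pcaHG. Replication depends on the RSF1010 system: the annotated oriV works together with the plasmid-encoded RepA, RepB and RepC proteins, which lets the plasmid be maintained in E. coli cloning strains as well as in other Gram-negative hosts such as ADP1. An R1162-like antisense RNA is also annotated in the replication region. The RSF1010 oriT and the mobB and mobC genes are present, so the plasmid should be mobilisable when a conjugative helper is supplied. Selection is by spectinomycin through aadA, which lies downstream of a class 1 integron Pc promoter fragment and a residual gentamicin-resistance gene fragment. Copy number is recorded as unknown.

The payload has two adjacent units on the same strand. A T5 promoter with an embedded lac operator precedes the S. pyogenes gRNA scaffold, consistent with a single-guide RNA cassette; the spacer itself is not annotated. A T5 promoter fragment lies just upstream of the 4,107 bp Cas9 coding sequence, which the record describes as constitutively expressed. Remnants of the native CRISPR locus (crRNA leader and one direct repeat) follow Cas9, then the fd terminator, with an rrnB T1 terminator in the opposite orientation beyond it. The construct belongs to a genetic toolset for ADP1. It was used there to direct Cas9 cleavage to pcaHG, with a strain in which pcaHG was replaced by a kanR-lacI-Trc-mCherry cassette featuring in the study.
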