Features (pLannotate 1.2.2; 21 found; start..end, strand, type, name):
     70..351     +  CDS            mobC: MOBC_ECOLX - Protein predicted: Swiss-Prot protein existence level 4. This protein is essential to promote the specific transfer of the plasmid in the presence of conjugative plasmids. From Escherichia coli.
    381..775     +  rep_origin     RSF1010 oriV: replication origin of the broad-host-range plasmid RSF1010; requires the RSF1010 RepA/B/C proteins for replication (Scholz et al., 1989)
   1262..1280    +  CDS            lacZα (fragment): LacZα fragment of β-galactosidase; lacZ fragment
   1360..1404    +  promoter       T5 promoter: bacteriophage T5 promoter for E. coli RNA polymerase, with embedded lac operator
   1431..1506    +  misc_RNA       gRNA scaffold: guide RNA scaffold for the Streptococcus pyogenes CRISPR/Cas9 system
   1519..1537    +  misc_feature   MCS (fragment): pUC18/19 multiple cloning site
   1733..1754    +  promoter       T5 promoter (fragment): bacteriophage T5 promoter for E. coli RNA polymerase, with embedded lac operator
   1777..5883    +  CDS            Cas9: Cas9 (Csn1) endonuclease from the Streptococcus pyogenes Type II CRISPR/Cas system generates RNA-guided double strand breaks in DNA
   5904..6035    +  misc_feature   crRNA leader: crRNA leader sequence for the Streptococcus pyogenes CRISPR/Cas system
   6036..6071    +  repeat_region  DR: direct repeat for the Streptococcus pyogenes CRISPR/Cas system
   6087..6135    +  terminator     fd terminator (sequence withheld): central terminator from bacteriophage fd (Otsuka and Kunisawa, 1982)
   6195..6238    -  terminator     rrnB T1 terminator: Escherichia coli rrnB; transcription terminator T1 from the E. coli rrnB gene
   6351..7139    -  CDS            aadA: S3AD_ECOLX - Experimental evidence at protein level: Swiss-Prot protein existence level 1. Mediates bacterial resistance to the antibiotics streptomycin and spectinomycin. From Escherichia coli.
   7146..7202    -  CDS            GmR (fragment): gentamycin acetyltransferase; aacC1; confers resistance to gentamycin
   7378..7401    -  promoter       Pc promoter (fragment): intI1 (promoter lies within the coding sequence); class 1 integron promoter
   7519..8370    -  CDS            RSF1010 RepC (fragment): replication protein C of the broad-host-range plasmid RSF1010 (Scholz et al., 1989); repC
   8357..9196    -  CDS            RSF1010 RepA: replication protein A of the broad-host-range plasmid RSF1010 (Scholz et al., 1989); repA
   9188..9262    -  ncRNA          Plasmid R1162: Accession: RF00043 - R1162-like plasmid antisense RNA
   9707..10678   -  CDS            RSF1010 RepB: replication protein B of the broad-host-range plasmid RSF1010 (Scholz et al., 1989); repB
  10678..11088   -  CDS            mobB: MOBB2_ECOLX - Protein predicted: Swiss-Prot protein existence level 4. This protein is essential to promote the specific transfer of the plasmid in the presence of conjugative plasmids. From Escherichia coli.
  11917..39      -  oriT           RSF1010 oriT (across the origin): origin of transfer of the broad-host-range plasmid RSF1010 (Scholz et al., 1989)
>Addgene plasmid #140637 | pBWB419 | addgene full sequence | sequence record 296874 | Addgene NGS Result
GGTCGGGATTGCCGCCGCTGTGCCTCCATGATAGCCTACGAGACAGCACATTAACAATGGGGTGTCAAGA
TGGTTAAGGGGAGCAACAAGGCGGCGGATCGGCTGGCCAAGCTCGAAGAACAACGAGCGCGAATCAATGC
CGAAATTCAGCGGGTGCGGGCAAGGGAACAGCAGCAAGAGCGCAAGAACGAAACAAGGCGCAAGGTGCTG
GTGGGGGCCATGATTTTGGCCAAGGTGAACAGCAGCGAGTGGCCGGAGGATCGGCTCATGGCGGCAATGG
ATGCGTACCTTGAACGCGACCACGACCGCGCCTTGTTCGGTCTGCCGCCACGCCAGAAGGATGAGCCGGG
CTGAATGATCGACCGAGACAGGCCCTGCGGGGCTGCACACGCGCCCCCACCCTTCGGGTAGGGGGAAAGG
CCGCTAAAGCGGCTAAAAGCGCTCCAGCGTATTTCTGCGGGGTTTGGTGTGGGGTTTAGCGGGCTTTGCC
CGCCTTTCCCCCTGCCGCGCAGCGGTGGGGCGGTGTGTAGCCTAGCGCAGCGAATAGACCAGCTATCCGG
CCTCTGGCCGGGCATATTGGGCAAGGGCAGCAGCGCCCCACAAGGGCGCTGATAACCGCGCCTAGTGGAT
TATTCTTAGATAATCATGGATGGATTTTTCCAACACCCCGCCAGCCCCCGCCCCTGCTGGGTTTGCAGGT
TTGGGGGCGTGACAGTTATTGCAGGGGTTCGTGACAGTTATTGCAGGGGGGCGTGACAGTTATTGCAGGG
GTTCGTGACAGTTAGTACGGGAGTGACGGGCACTGGCTGGCAATGTCTAGCAACGGCAGGCATTTCGGCT
GAGGGTAAAAGAACTTTCCGCTAAGCGATAGACTGTATGTAAACACAGTATTGCAAGGACGCGGAACATG
CCTCATGTGGCGGCCAGGACGGCCAGCCGGGATCGGGATACTGGTCGTTACCAGAGCCACCGACCCGAGC
AAACCCTTCTCTATCAGATCGTTGACGAGTATTACCCGGCATTCGCTGCGCTTATGGCAGAGCAGGGAAA
GGAATTGCCGGGCTATGTGCAACGGGAATTTGAAGAATTTCTCCAATGCGGGCGGCTGGAGCATGGCTTT
CTACGGGTTCGCTGCGAGTCTTGCCACGCCGAGCACCTGGTCGCTTTCAGAAATCAATCTAAAGTATATA
TGAGTAAACTTGGTCTGACAGGCCCCTGAATTCGCATCTAGACTGAACTGGCCGATAATTGCAGACGAAC
GCGCCCTTCCCAACAGTTGCCTAAGAAACCATTATTATCATGACATTAACCTATAAAAATAGGCGTATCA
CGAGGCCCTTTCGTCTTCACCTCGAGAAATCATAAAAAATTTATTTGCTTTGTGAGCGGATAACAATTAT
AATAGATTCAGATCCGAACTTTTTGGGTTGGTTTTAGAGCTAGAAATAGCAAGTTAAAATAAGGCTAGTC
CGTTATCAACTTGAAAAAGTGGCACCGAGTCGGTGCTTTTTTTGAATTCTCTAGAGTCGACCTGCAGAAG
CTTAGATCTATTACCCTGTTATCCCTACTCGAGTTCATGTGCAGCTCCATCAGCATCCGTAATCGTTAAT
CCGCAAATAACGTAAAAACCCGCTTCGGCGGGTTTTTTTATGGGGGGAGTTTAGGGAAAGAGCATTTGTC
AGCTGCCAAACCAGATGTCAACACAGCTACAACGCCCAGCCTCCAATTCAAATCATAAAAAATTTATTTG
CTTTATTAAAGAGGAGAAATTAATTAATGGATAAGAAATACTCAATAGGCTTAGATATCGGCACAAATAG
CGTCGGATGGGCGGTGATCACTGATGAATATAAGGTTCCGTCTAAAAAGTTCAAGGTTCTGGGAAATACA
GACCGCCACAGTATCAAAAAAAATCTTATAGGGGCTCTTTTATTTGACAGTGGAGAGACAGCGGAAGCGA
CTCGTCATAAACGGACAGCTCGTAGAAGGTATACACGTCGGAAGAATCGTATTTGTTATCTACAGGAGAT
TTTTTCAAATGAGATGGCGAAAGTAGATGATAGTTTCTTTCATCGACTTGAAGAGTCTTTTTTGGTGGAA
GAAGACAAGAAGCATGAACGTCATCCTATTTTTGGAAATATAGTAGATGAAGTTGCTTATCATGAGAAAT
ATCCAACTATCTATCATCTGCGAAAAAAATTGGTAGATTCTACTGATAAAGCGGATTTGCGCTTAATCTA
TTTGGCCTTAGCGCATATGATTAAGTTTCGTGGTCATTTTTTGATTGAGGGAGATTTAAATCCTGATAAT
AGTGATGTGGACAAACTATTTATCCAGTTGGTACAAACCTACAATCAATTATTTGAAGAAAACCCTATTA
ACGCAAGTGGAGTAGATGCTAAAGCGATTCTTTCTGCACGATTGAGTAAATCAAGACGATTAGAAAATCT
CATTGCTCAGCTCCCCGGTGAGAAGAAAAATGGCTTATTTGGGAATCTCATTGCTTTGTCATTGGGTTTG
ACCCCTAATTTTAAATCAAATTTTGATTTGGCAGAAGATGCTAAATTACAGCTTTCAAAAGATACTTACG
ATGATGATTTAGATAATTTATTGGCGCAAATTGGAGATCAATATGCTGATTTGTTTTTGGCAGCTAAGAA
TTTATCAGATGCTATTTTACTTTCAGATATCCTAAGAGTAAATACTGAAATAACTAAGGCTCCCCTATCA
GCTTCAATGATTAAACGCTACGATGAACATCATCAAGACTTGACTCTTTTAAAAGCTTTAGTTCGACAAC
AACTTCCAGAAAAGTATAAAGAAATCTTTTTTGATCAATCAAAAAACGGATATGCAGGTTATATTGATGG
GGGAGCTAGCCAAGAAGAATTTTATAAATTTATCAAACCAATTTTAGAAAAAATGGATGGTACTGAGGAA
TTATTGGTGAAACTAAATCGTGAAGATTTGCTGCGCAAGCAACGGACCTTTGACAACGGCTCTATTCCCC
ATCAAATTCACTTGGGTGAGCTGCATGCTATTTTGAGAAGACAAGAAGACTTTTATCCATTTTTAAAAGA
CAATCGTGAGAAGATTGAAAAAATCTTGACTTTTCGAATTCCTTATTATGTTGGTCCATTGGCGCGTGGC
AATAGTCGTTTTGCATGGATGACTCGGAAGTCTGAAGAAACAATTACCCCATGGAATTTTGAAGAAGTTG
TCGATAAAGGTGCTTCAGCTCAATCATTTATTGAACGCATGACAAACTTTGATAAAAATCTTCCAAATGA
AAAAGTACTACCAAAACATAGTTTGCTTTATGAGTATTTTACGGTTTATAACGAATTGACAAAGGTCAAA
TATGTTACTGAAGGAATGCGAAAACCAGCATTTCTTTCAGGTGAACAGAAGAAAGCCATTGTTGATTTAC
TCTTCAAAACAAATCGAAAAGTAACCGTTAAGCAATTAAAAGAAGATTATTTCAAAAAAATAGAATGTTT
TGATAGTGTTGAAATTTCAGGAGTTGAAGATAGATTTAATGCTTCATTAGGTACCTACCATGATTTGCTA
AAAATTATTAAAGATAAAGATTTTTTGGATAATGAAGAAAATGAAGATATCTTAGAGGATATTGTTTTAA
CATTGACCTTATTTGAAGATAGGGAGATGATTGAGGAAAGACTTAAAACATATGCTCACCTCTTTGATGA
TAAGGTGATGAAACAGCTTAAACGTCGCCGTTATACTGGTTGGGGACGTTTGTCTCGAAAATTGATTAAT
GGTATTAGGGATAAGCAATCTGGCAAAACAATATTAGATTTTTTGAAATCAGATGGTTTTGCCAATCGCA
ATTTTATGCAGCTGATCCATGATGATAGTTTGACATTTAAAGAAGACATTCAAAAAGCACAAGTGTCTGG
ACAAGGCGATAGTTTACATGAACATATTGCAAATTTAGCTGGTAGCCCTGCTATTAAAAAAGGTATTTTA
CAGACTGTAAAAGTTGTTGATGAATTGGTCAAAGTAATGGGGCGGCATAAGCCAGAAAATATCGTTATTG
AAATGGCACGTGAAAATCAGACAACTCAAAAGGGCCAGAAAAATTCGCGAGAGCGTATGAAACGAATCGA
AGAAGGTATCAAAGAATTAGGAAGTCAGATTCTTAAAGAGCATCCTGTTGAAAATACTCAATTGCAAAAT
GAAAAGCTCTATCTCTATTATCTCCAAAATGGAAGAGACATGTATGTGGACCAAGAATTAGATATTAATC
GTTTAAGTGATTATGATGTCGATCACATTGTTCCACAAAGTTTCCTTAAAGACGATTCAATAGACAATAA
GGTCTTAACGCGTTCTGATAAAAATCGTGGTAAATCGGATAACGTTCCAAGTGAAGAAGTAGTCAAAAAG
ATGAAAAACTATTGGAGACAACTTCTAAACGCCAAGTTAATCACTCAACGTAAGTTTGATAATTTAACGA
AAGCTGAACGTGGAGGTTTGAGTGAACTTGATAAAGCTGGTTTTATCAAACGCCAATTGGTTGAAACTCG
CCAAATCACTAAGCATGTGGCACAAATTTTGGATAGTCGCATGAATACTAAATACGATGAAAATGATAAA
CTTATTCGAGAGGTTAAAGTGATTACCTTAAAATCTAAATTAGTTTCTGACTTCCGAAAAGATTTCCAAT
TCTATAAAGTACGTGAGATTAACAATTACCATCATGCCCATGATGCGTATCTAAATGCCGTCGTTGGAAC
TGCTTTGATTAAGAAATATCCAAAACTTGAATCGGAGTTTGTCTATGGTGATTATAAAGTTTATGATGTT
CGTAAAATGATTGCTAAGTCTGAGCAAGAAATAGGCAAAGCAACCGCAAAATATTTCTTTTACTCTAATA
TCATGAACTTCTTCAAAACAGAAATTACACTTGCAAATGGAGAGATTCGCAAACGCCCTCTAATCGAAAC
TAATGGGGAAACTGGAGAAATTGTCTGGGATAAAGGGCGAGATTTTGCCACAGTGCGCAAAGTATTGTCC
ATGCCCCAAGTCAATATTGTCAAGAAAACAGAAGTACAGACAGGCGGATTCTCCAAGGAGTCAATTTTAC
CAAAAAGAAATTCGGACAAGCTTATTGCTCGTAAAAAAGACTGGGATCCAAAAAAATATGGTGGTTTTGA
TAGTCCAACGGTAGCTTATTCAGTCCTAGTGGTTGCTAAGGTGGAAAAAGGGAAATCGAAGAAGTTAAAA
TCCGTTAAAGAGTTACTAGGGATCACAATTATGGAAAGAAGTTCCTTTGAAAAAAATCCGATTGACTTTT
TAGAAGCTAAAGGATATAAGGAAGTTAAAAAAGACTTAATCATTAAACTACCTAAATATAGTCTTTTTGA
GTTAGAAAACGGTCGTAAACGGATGCTGGCTAGTGCCGGAGAATTACAAAAAGGAAATGAGCTGGCTCTG
CCAAGCAAATATGTGAATTTTTTATATTTAGCTAGTCATTATGAAAAGTTGAAGGGTAGTCCAGAAGATA
ACGAACAAAAACAATTGTTTGTGGAGCAGCATAAGCATTATTTAGATGAGATTATTGAGCAAATCAGTGA
ATTTTCTAAGCGTGTTATTTTAGCAGATGCCAATTTAGATAAAGTTCTTAGTGCATATAACAAACATAGA
GACAAACCAATACGTGAACAAGCAGAAAATATTATTCATTTATTTACGTTGACGAATCTTGGAGCTCCCG
CTGCTTTTAAATATTTTGATACAACAATTGATCGTAAACGATATACGTCTACAAAAGAAGTTTTAGATGC
CACTCTTATCCATCAATCCATCACTGGTCTTTATGAAACACGCATTGATTTGAGTCAGCTAGGAGGTGAC
TGAAGTATATTTTAGATGAAGATTATTTCTTAATAACTAAAAATATGGTATAATACTCTTAATAAATGCA
GTAATACAGGGGCTTTTCAAGACTGAAGTCTAGCTGAGACAAATAGTGCGATTACGAAATTTTTTAGACA
AAAATAGTCTACGAGGTTTTAGAGCTATGCTGTTTTGAATGGTCCCAAAAC
[68 nt withheld, positions 6072-6139]
ATGAAGAAATTATTATTTGATGATCAGATAGCGGCGGGGAACTGCCAGACATCAAATAAAACAAAAGGCT
CAGTCGGAAGACTGGGCCTTTTGTTTTATCTGTTGTTTGTCGGTGAACACTCTCCCGGCTGAGCAGTTAC
AGAGATGTTACGAACCCCCAGGACATCCGAGAATGCGAGGCGATGGAGGGTACAACCCGAGCGGCCGCTT
ATTTGCCGACTACCTTGGTGATCTCGCCTTTCACGTAGTGGACAAATTCTTCCAACTGATCTGCGCGCGA
GGCCAAGCGATCTTCTTCTTGTCCAAGATAAGCCTGTCTAGCTTCAAGTATGACGGGCTGATACTGGGCC
GGCAGGCGCTCCATTGCCCAGTCGGCAGCGACATCCTTCGGCGCGATTTTGCCGGTTACTGCGCTGTACC
AAATGCGGGACAACGTAAGCACTACATTTCGCTCATCGCCAGCCCAGTCGGGCGGCGAGTTCCATAGCGT
TAAGGTTTCATTTAGCGCCTCAAATAGATCCTGTTCAGGAACCGGATCAAAGAGTTCCTCCGCCGCTGGA
CCTACCAAGGCAACGCTATGTTCTCTTGCTTTTGTCAGCAAGATAGCCAGATCAATGTCGATCGTGGCTG
GCTCGAAGATACCCGCAAGAATGTCATTGCGCTGCCATTCTCCAAATTGCAGTTCGCGCTTAGCTGGATA
ACGCCACGGAATGATGTCGTCGTGCACAACAATGGTGACTTCTACAGCGCGGAGAATCTCGCTCTCTCCA
GGGGAAGCCGAAGTTTCCAAAAGGTCGTTGATCAAAGCTCGCCGCGTTGTTTCATCAAGCCTTACGGTCA
CCGTAACCAGCAAATCAATATCACTGTGTGGCTTCAGGCCGCCATCCACTGCGGAGCCGTACAAATGTAC
GGCCAGCAACGTCGGTTCGAGATGGCGCTCGATGACGCCAACTACCTCTGATAGTTGAGTCGATACTTCG
GCGATCACCGCTTCCCTCATAATGTTTAACTTTGTTTTAGGGCGACTGCCCTGCTGCGTAACATCGTTGC
TGCTCCATAACATCAAACATCGACCCACGGCGTAACGCGCTTGCTGCTTGGATGCCCGAGGCATAGACTG
TACCCCAAAAAAACAGTCATAACAAGCCATGAAAACCGCCACTGCGCCGTTACCACCGCTGCGTTCGGTC
AAGGTTCTGGACCAGTTGCGTGAGCGCATACGCTACTTGCATTACAGCTTACGAACCGAACAGGCTTATG
TCCACTGGGTTCGTGCCTTCATCCGTTTCCACGGTGTGCGTCACCCGGCAACCTTGGGTAGCAGCGAAGT
CGAGGCATTTCTGTCCTGGCTGGTCATGACCAAAATCCCTTAACGTGAGTCAGCCTGCCGCCTTGGGCCG
GGTGATGTCGTACTTGCCCGCCGCGAACTCGGTTACCGTCCAGCCCAGCGCGACCAGCTCCGGCAACGCC
TCGCGCACCCGCTGGCGGCGCTTGCGCATGGTCGAACCACTGGCCTCTGACGGCCAGACATAGCCGCACA
AGGTATCTATGGAAGCCTTGCCGGTTTTGCCGGGGTCGATCCAGCCACACAGCCGCTGGTGCAGCAGGCG
GGCGGTTTCGCTGTCCAGCGCCCGCACCTCGTCCATGCTGATGCGCACATGCTGGCCGCCACCCATGACG
GCCTGCGCGATCAAGGGGTTCAGGGCCACGTACAGGCGCCCGTCCGCCTCGTCGCTGGCGTACTCCGACA
GCAGCCGAAACCCCTGCCGCTTGCGGCCATTCTGGGCGATGATGGATACCTTCCAAAGGCGCTCGATGCA
GTCCTGTATGTGCTTGAGCGCCCCACCACTATCGACCTCTGCCCCGATTTCCTTTGCCAGCGCCCGATAG
CTACCTTTGACCACCATGGCATCAGCGGTGACGGCCTCCCACTTGGGTTCCAGGAACAGCCGGAGCTGCC
GTCCGCCTTCGGTCTTGGGTTCCGGGCCAAGCACTAGGCCATTAGGCCCAGCCATGGCCACCAGCCCTTG
CAGGATGCGCAGATCATCAGCGCCCAGCGGCTCCGGGCCGCTGAACTCGATCCGCTTGCCGTCGCCGTAG
TCATACGTCACGTCCAGCTTGCTGCGCTTGCGCTCGCCCCGCTTGAGGGCACGGAACAGGCCGGGGGCCA
GACAGTGCGCCGGGTCGTGCCGGACGTGGCTGAGGCTGTGCTTGTTCTTAGGCTTCACCACGGGGCACCC
CCTTGCTCTTGCGCTGCCTCTCCAGCACGGCGGGCTTGAGCACCCCGCCGTCATGCCGCCTGAACCACCG
ATCAGCGAACGGTGCGCCATAGTTGGCCTTGCTCACACCGAAGCGGACGAAGAACCGGCGCTGGTCGTCG
TCCACACCCCATTCCTCGGCCTCGGCGCTGGTCATGCTCGACAGGTAGGACTGCCAGCGGATGTTATCGA
CCAGTACCGAGCTGCCCCGGCTGGCCTGCTGCTGGTCGCCTGCGCCCATCATGGCCGCGCCCTTGCTGGC
ATGGTGCAGGAACACGATAGAGCACCCGGTATCGGCGGCGATGGCCTCCATGCGACCGATGACCTGGGCC
ATGGGGCCGCTGGCGTTTTCTTCCTCGATGTGGAACCGGCGCAGCGTGTCCAGCACCATCAGGCGGCGGC
CCTCGGCGGCGCGCTTGAGGCCGTCGAACCACTCCGGGGCCATGATGTTGGGCAGGCTGCCGATCAGCGG
CTGGATCAGCAGGCCGTCAGCCACGGCTTGCCGTTCCTCGGCGCTGAGGTGCGCCCCAAGGGCGTGCAGG
CGGTGATGAATGGCGGTGGGCGGGTCTTCGGCGGGCAGGTAGATCACCGGGCCGGTGGGCAGTTCGCCCA
CCTCCAGCAGATCCGGCCCGCCTGCAATCTGTGCGGCCAGTTGCAGGGCCAGCATGGATTTACCGGCACC
ACCGGGCGACACCAGCGCCCCGACCGTACCGGCCACCATGTTGGGCAAAACGTAGTCCAGCGGTGGCGGC
GCTGCTGCGAACGCCTCCAGAATATTGATAGGCTTATGGGTAGCCATTGATTGCCTCCTTTGCAGGCAGT
TGGTGGTTAGGCGCTGGCGGGGTCACTACCCCCGCCCTGCGCCGCTCTGAGTTCTTCCAGGCACTCGCGC
AGCGCCTCGTATTCGTCGTCGGTCAGCCAGAACTTGCGCTGACGCATCCCTTTGGCCTTCATGCGCTCGG
CATATCGCGCTTGGCGTACAGCGTCAGGGCTGGCCAGCAGGTCGCCGGTCTGCTTGTCCTTTTGGTCTTT
CATATCAGTCACCGAGAAACTTGCCGGGGCCGAAAGGCTTGTCTTCGCGGAACAAGGACAAGGTGCAGCC
GTCAAGGTTAAGGCTGGCCATATCAGCGACTGAAAAGCGGCCAGCCTCGGCCTTGTTTGACGTATAACCA
AAGCCACCGGGCAACCAATAGCCCTTGTCACTTTTGATCAGGTAGACCGACCCTGAAGCGCTTTTTTCGT
ATTCCATAAAACCCCCTTCTGTGCGTGAGTACTCATAGTATAACAGGCGTGAGTACCAACGCAAGCACTA
CATGCTGAAATCTGGCCCGCCCCTGTCCATGCCTCGCTGGCGGGGTGCCGGTGCCCGTGCCAGCTCGGCC
CGCGCAAGCTGGACGCTGGGCAGACCCATGACCTTGCTGACGGTGCGCTCGATGTAATCCGCTTCGTGGC
CGGGCTTGCGCTCTGCCAGCGCTGGGCTGGCCTCGGCCATGGCCTTGCCGATTTCCTCGGCACTGCGGCC
CCGGCTGGCCAGCTTCTGCGCGGCGATAAAGTCGCACTTGCTGAGGTCATCACCGAAGCGCTTGACCAGC
CCGGCCATCTCGCTGCGGTACTCGTCCAGCGCCGTGCGCCGGTGGCGGCTAAGCTGCCGCTCGGGCAGTT
CGAGGCTGGCCAGCCTGCGGGCCTTCTCCTGCTGCCGCTGGGCCTGCTCGATCTGCTGGCCAGCCTGCTG
CACCAGCGCCGGGCCAGCGGTGGCGGTCTTGCCCTTGGATTCACGCAGCAGCACCCACGGCTGATAACCG
GCGCGGGTGGTGTGCTTGTCCTTGCGGTTGGTGAAGCCCGCCAAGCGGCCATAGTGGCGGCTGTCGGCGC
TGGCCGGGTCGGCGTCGTACTCGCTGGCCAGCGTCCGGGCAATCTGCCCCCGAAGTTCACCGCCTGCGGC
GTCGGCCACCTTGACCCATGCCTGATAGTTCTTCGGGCTGGTTTCCACTACCAGGGCAGGCTCCCGGCCC
TCGGCTTTCATGTCATCCAGGTCAAACTCGCTGAGGTCGTCCACCAGCACCAGACCATGCCGCTCCTGCT
CGGCGGGCCTGATATACACGTCATTGCCCTGGGCATTCATCCGCTTGAGCCATGGCGTGTTCTGGAGCAC
TTCGGCGGCTGACCATTCCCGGTTCATCATCTGGCCGGTGGTGGCGTCCCTGACGCCGATATCGAAGCGC
TCACAGCCCATGGCCTTGAGCTGTCGGCCTATGGCCTGCAAAGTCCTGTCGTTCTTCATCGGGCCACCAA
GCGCAGCCAGATCGAGCCGTCCTCGGTTGTCAGTGGCGTCAGGTCGAGCAAGAGCAACGATGCGATCAGC
AGCACCACCGTAGGCATCATGGAAGCCAGCATCACGGTTAGCCATAGCTTCCAGTGCCACCCCCGCGACG
CGCTCCGGGCGCTCTGCGCGGCGCTGCTCACCTCGGCGGCTACCTCCCGCAACTCTTTGGCCAGCTCCAC
CCATGCCGCCCCTGTCTGGCGCTGGGCTTTCAGCCACTCCGCCGCCTGCGCCTCGCTGGCCTGCTGGGTC
TGGCTCATGACCTGCCGGGCTTCGTCGGCCAGTGTCGCCATGCTCTGGGCCAGCGGTTCGATCTGCTCCG
CTAACTCGTTGATGCCTCTGGATTTCTTCACTCTGTCGATTGCGTTCATGGTCTATTGCCTCCCGGTATT
CCTGTAAGTCGATGATCTGGGCGTTGGCGGTGTCGATGTTCAGGGCCACGTCTGCCCGGTCGGTGCGGAT
GCCCCGGCCTTCCATCTCCACCACGTTCGGCCCCAGGTGAACACCGGGCAGGCGCTCGATGCCCTGCGCC
TCAAGTGTTCTGTGGTCAATGCGGGCGTCGTGGCCAGCCCGCTCTAATGCCCGGTTGGCATGGTCGGCCC
ATGCCTCGCGGGTCTGCTCAAGCCATGCCTTGGGCTTGAGCGCTTCGGTCTTCTGTGCCCCGCCCTTCTC
CGGGGTCTTGCCGTTGTACCGCTTGAACCACTGAGCGGCGGGCCGCTCGATGCCGTCATTGATCCGCTCG
GAGATCATCAGGTGGCAGTGCGGGTTCTCGCCGCCACCGGCATGGATGGCCAGCGTATACGGCAGGCGCT
CGGCACCGGTCAGGTGCTGGGCGAACTCGGACGCCAGCGCCTTCTGCTGGTCGAGGGTCAGCTCGACCGG
CAGGGCAAATTCGACCTCCTTGAACAGCCGCCCATTGGCGCGTTCATACAGGTCGGCAGCATCCCAGTAG
TCGGCGGGCCGCTCGACGAACTCCGGCATGTGCCCGGATTCGGCGTGCAAGACTTCATCCATGTCGCGGG
CATACTTGCCTTCGCGCTGGATGTAGTCGGCCTTGGCCCTGGCCGATTGGCCGCCCGACCTGCTGCCGGT
TTTCGCCGTAAGGTGATAAATCGCCATGCTGCCTCGCTGTTGCTTTTGCTTTTCGGCTCCATGCAATGGC
CCTCGGAGAGCGCACCGCCCGAAGGGTGGCCGTTAGGCCAGTTTCTCGAAGAGAAACCGGTAAGTGCGCC
CTCCCCTACAAAGTAG
